Addgene plasmid #116231: pHAGE-EGFR-A611T
Purpose: Lentiviral expression of EGFR A611T
Depositing lab: Gordon Mills & Kenneth Scott. Depositing organization: Baylor College of Medicine. Publication: Systematic Functional Annotation of Somatic Mutations in Cancer. Ng PK, Li J, Jeong KJ, Shao S, Chen H, Tsang YH, Sengupta S, Wang Z, Bhavana VH, Tran R, Soewito S, Minussi DC, Moreno D, Kong K, Dogruluk T, Lu H, Gao J, Tokheim C, Zhou DC, Johnson AM, Zeng J, Ip CKM, Ju Z, Wester M, Yu S, Li Y, Vellano CP, Schultz N, Karchin R, Ding L, Lu Y, Cheung LWT, Chen K, Shaw KR, Meric-Bernstam F, Scott KL, Yi S, Sahni N, Liang H, Mills GB. Cancer Cell. 2018 Mar 12;33(3):450-462.e10. doi: 10.1016/j.ccell.2018.01.021. PubMed 29533785.
Backbone
  Vector backbone: pHAGE
  Vector type: Lentiviral
Growth in bacteria
  Bacterial resistance: Ampicillin, 100 μg/mL
  Growth temperature: 37°C
  Growth strain: Stbl3
  Copy number: High Copy
Gene/Insert
  Gene/Insert name: EGFR
  Species: H. sapiens (human)
  Mutation: A611T
  Entrez Gene: EGFR (a.k.a. ERBB, ERBB1, ERRP, HER1, NISBD2, NNCIS, PIG61, mENA)
  Cloning method: Gateway Cloning
Terms and licenses: Academic/Nonprofit Terms; Industry Terms: Not Available to Industry
How to cite: pHAGE-EGFR-A611T was a gift from Gordon Mills & Kenneth Scott (Addgene plasmid # 116231 ; http://n2t.net/addgene:116231 ; RRID:Addgene_116231)
