[The description below was written by a language model from this plasmid's Addgene catalogue record and pLannotate feature annotations shown in this document.]
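Description:
pHAGE-EGFR-A611T is an HIV-1-based lentiviral expression plasmid built on the pHAGE backbone and carrying the human epidermal growth factor receptor (EGFR) open reading frame with the A611T point substitution. It is propagated in E. coli through a high-copy ColE1/pUC-type origin and selected with ampicillin via the β-lactamase gene. The recombination-deficient Stbl3 strain is recorded as the host, a common choice for plasmids containing repeated LTR sequences.

The viral portion runs from a truncated 5' LTR through the Ψ packaging signal, a partial gag sequence, the Rev response element and the cPPT/CTS, and ends in a ΔU3 self-inactivating 3' LTR. These elements allow the transcript to be packaged, exported and integrated when packaging functions are supplied in trans, while leaving the integrated provirus without LTR promoter activity. Expression therefore depends on the internal human EF-1α promoter, a strong constitutive promoter that drives the EGFR coding sequence. The insert is flanked by attB1 and attB2 sites, consistent with its recorded introduction by Gateway recombination. Downstream lie a V5 epitope tag sequence, an EMCV IRES and a puromycin N-acetyltransferase gene, followed by WPRE to enhance transcript expression. The IRES lets puromycin resistance be translated from the same mRNA as EGFR, so transduced mammalian cells can be selected. The record does not indicate whether the V5 tag is fused in frame to EGFR.

The stated purpose is lentiviral expression of EGFR A611T, and the plasmid comes from a large-scale effort to functionally annotate somatic mutations found in cancer.
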