Features (pLannotate 1.2.2; 30 found; start..end, strand, type, name):
    132..249     +  misc_feature   cPPT/CTS: central polypurine tract and central termination sequence of HIV-1
    297..1475    +  promoter       EF-1α promoter: strong constitutive promoter for human elongation factor EF-1α
   1496..1516    +  protein_bind   attB1: mutant version of attB; core recombination site for the Gateway® BP reaction BP Clonase™
   1522..5152    +  CDS            EGFR (fragment) (sequence partly withheld): precursor of human epidermal growth factor receptor
   5156..5180    -  protein_bind   attB2: mutant version of attB; recombination site for the Gateway® BP reaction BP Clonase™
   5188..5206    +  promoter       T3 promoter: promoter for bacteriophage T3 RNA polymerase
   5232..5250    -  promoter       T7 promoter: promoter for bacteriophage T7 RNA polymerase
   5256..5274    -  protein_bind   attB4 (fragment): mutant version of attB; core recombination site for the Gateway® BP reaction BP Clonase™
   5330..5371    +  CDS            V5 tag: epitope tag from simian virus 5
   5497..5959    +  misc_feature   IRES: internal ribosome entry site (IRES) of the encephalomyocarditis virus (EMCV)
   5973..6570    +  CDS            PuroR (fragment): puromycin N-acetyltransferase; pac from Streptomyces; confers resistance to puromycin
   6586..7174    +  misc_feature   WPRE: woodchuck hepatitis virus posttranscriptional regulatory element
   7182..7247    +  CDS            nef (fragment): NEF_HV1Z2 - Experimental evidence at protein level: Swiss-Prot protein existence level 1. Extracellular Nef protein targets CD4(+) T-lymphocytes for apoptosis by interacting with CXCR4 surface receptors. From Human immunodeficiency virus type 1 group M subtype D (isolate Z2/CDC-Z34) (HIV-1).
   7249..7482    +  LTR            3' LTR (ΔU3): self-inactivating 3' long terminal repeat (LTR) from HIV-1
   7687..7791    +  promoter       AmpR promoter: bla
   7792..8652    +  CDS            AmpR: β-lactamase; bla; confers resistance to ampicillin, carbenicillin, and related antibiotics
   8823..9411    +  rep_origin     ori: high-copy-number ColE1/pMB1/pBR322/pUC origin of replication
   9594..9648    +  CDS            lacI (fragment): lac repressor; lacI; The lac repressor binds to the lac operator to inhibit transcription in E. coli. This inhibition can be relieved by adding lactose or isopropyl-β-D-thiogalactopyranoside (IPTG).
   9654..9747    +  rep_origin     SV40 ori (fragment): SV40 origin of replication
   9772..9809    +  CDS            lacI (fragment): lac repressor; lacI; The lac repressor binds to the lac operator to inhibit transcription in E. coli. This inhibition can be relieved by adding lactose or isopropyl-β-D-thiogalactopyranoside (IPTG).
   9822..9843    +  protein_bind   CAP binding site: CAP binding activates transcription in the presence of cAMP. E. coli catabolite activator protein
   9858..9888    +  promoter       lac promoter: promoter for the E. coli lac operon
   9892..9914    +  protein_bind   lac operator (fragment): The lac repressor binds to the lac operator to inhibit transcription in E. coli. This inhibition can be relieved by adding lactose or isopropyl-β-D-thiogalactopyranoside (IPTG). lac repressor encoded by lacI
   9946..10029   +  polyA_signal   SV40 poly(A) signal (fragment): SV40 polyadenylation signal
  10196..10525   +  CDS            nef (fragment): NEF_HV1BR - Experimental evidence at protein level: Swiss-Prot protein existence level 1. Extracellular Nef protein targets CD4(+) T-lymphocytes for apoptosis by interacting with CXCR4 surface receptors (PubMed:14990729). From Human immunodeficiency virus type 1 group M subtype B (isolate BRU/LAI) (HIV-1).
  10573..10830   +  LTR            5' LTR (truncated): truncated 5' long terminal repeat (LTR) from HIV-1
  10877..11002   +  misc_feature   HIV-1 Ψ: packaging signal of human immunodeficiency virus type 1
  10986..11324   +  CDS            HIV-1 gag (fragment): gag protein from human immunodeficiency virus 1; gag
  11499..11732   +  misc_feature   RRE: The Rev response element (RRE) of HIV-1 allows for Rev-dependent mRNA export from the nucleus to the cytoplasm.
  12109..87      +  CDS            Rev (fragment) (across the origin): human immunodeficiency virus 1 (HIV-1) Rev protein; rev; enhances nuclear export of unspliced and incompletely spliced viral mRNAs
>Addgene plasmid #116231 | pHAGE-EGFR-A611T | addgene full sequence | sequence record 250475 | Addgene NGS Result
CCCGAGGGGACCCGACAGGCCCGAAGGAATAGAAGAAGAAGGTGGAGAGAGAGACAGAGACAGATCCATT
CGATTAGTGAACGGATCTCGACGGTATCGCCGAATTCACAAATGGCAGTATTCATCCACAATTTTAAAAG
AAAAGGGGGGATTGGGGGGTACAGTGCAGGGGAAAGAATAGTAGACATAATAGCAACAGACATACAAACT
AAAGAATTACAAAAACAAATTACAAAAATTCAAAATTTTCGGGTTTATTACAGGGACAGCAGAGATCCAG
TTTGGACTAGTCGTGAGGCTCCGGTGCCCGTCAGTGGGCAGAGCGCACATCGCCCACAGTCCCCGAGAAG
TTGGGGGGAGGGGTCGGCAATTGAACCGGTGCCTAGAGAAGGTGGCGCGGGGTAAACTGGGAAAGTGATG
TCGTGTACTGGCTCCGCCTTTTTCCCGAGGGTGGGGGAGAACCGTATATAAGTGCAGTAGTCGCCGTGAA
CGTTCTTTTTCGCAACGGGTTTGCCGCCAGAACACAGGTAAGTGCCGTGTGTGGTTCCCGCGGGCCTGGC
CTCTTTACGGGTTATGGCCCTTGCGTGCCTTGAATTACTTCCACCTGGCTGCAGTACGTGATTCTTGATC
CCGAGCTTCGGGTTGGAAGTGGGTGGGAGAGTTCGAGGCCTTGCGCTTAAGGAGCCCCTTCGCCTCGTGC
TTGAGTTGAGGCCTGGCCTGGGCGCTGGGGCCGCCGCGTGCGAATCTGGTGGCACCTTCGCGCCTGTCTC
GCTGCTTTCGATAAGTCTCTAGCCATTTAAAATTTTTGATGACCTGCTGCGACGCTTTTTTTCTGGCAAG
ATAGTCTTGTAAATGCGGGCCAAGATCTGCACACTGGTATTTCGGTTTTTGGGGCCGCGGGCGGCGACGG
GGCCCGTGCGTCCCAGCGCACATGTTCGGCGAGGCGGGGCCTGCGAGCGCGGCCACCGAGAATCGGACGG
GGGTAGTCTCAAGCTGGCCGGCCTGCTCTGGTGCCTGGCCTCGCGCCGCCGTGTATCGCCCCGCCCTGGG
CGGCAAGGCTGGCCCGGTCGGCACCAGTTGCGTGAGCGGAAAGATGGCCGCTTCCCGGCCCTGCTGCAGG
GAGCTCAAAATGGAGGACGCGGCGCTCGGGAGAGCGGGCGGGTGAGTCACCCACACAAAGGAAAAGGGCC
TTTCCGTCCTCAGCCGTCGCTTCATGTGACTCCACGGAGTACCGGGCGCCGTCCAGGCACCTCGATTAGT
TCTCGAGCTTTTGGAGTACGTCGTCTTTAGGTTGGGGGGAGGGGTTTTATGCGATGGAGTTTCCCCACAC
TGAGTGGGTGGAGACTGAAGTTAGGCCAGCTTGGCACTTGATGTAATTCTCCTTGGAATTTGCCCTTTTT
GAGTTTGGATCTTGGTTCATTCTCAAGCCTCAGACAGTGGTTCAAAGTTTTTTTCTTCCATTTCAGGTGT
CGTGAAGCGGCCCTGCAGATATCAACAAGTTTGTACAAAAAAGCAGGCACCATGCGACCCTCCGGGACGG
CCGGGGCAGCGCTCCTGGCGCTGCTGGCTGCGCTCTGCCCGGCGAGTCGGGCTCTGGAGGAAAAGAAAGT
TTGCCAAGGCACGAGTAACAAGCTCACGCAGTTGGGCACTTTTGAAGATCATTTTCTCAGCCTCCAGAGG
ATGTTCAATAACTGTGAGGTGGTCCTTGGGAATTTGGAAATTACCTATGTGCAGAGGAATTATGATCTTT
CCTTCTTAAAGACCATCCAGGAGGTGGCTGGTTATGTCCTCATTGCCCTCAACACAGTGGAGCGAATTCC
TTTGGAAAACCTGCAGATCATCAGAGGAAATATGTACTACGAAAATTCCTATGCCTTAGCAGTCTTATCT
AACTATGATGCAAATAAAACCGGACTGAAGGAGCTGCCCATGAGAAATTTACAGGAAATCCTGCATGGCG
CCGTGCGGTTCAGCAACAACCCTGCCCTGTGCAACGTGGAGAGCATCCAGTGGCGGGACATAGTCAGCAG
TGACTTTCTCAGCAACATGTCGATGGACTTCCAGAACCACCTGGGCAGCTGCCAAAAGTGTGATCCAAGC
TGTCCCAATGGGAGCTGCTGGGGTGCAGGAGAGGAGAACTGCCAGAAACTGACCAAAATCATCTGTGCCC
AGCAGTGCTCCGGGCGCTGCCGTGGCAAGTCCCCCAGTGACTGCTGCCACAACCAGTGTGCTGCAGGCTG
CACAGGCCCCCGGGAGAGCGACTGCCTGGTCTGCCGCAAATTCCGAGACGAAGCCACGTGCAAGGACACC
TGCCCCCCACTCATGCTCTACAACCCCACCACGTACCAGATGGATGTGAACCCCGAGGGCAAATACAGCT
TTGGTGCCACCTGCGTGAAGAAGTGTCCCCGTAATTATGTGGTGACAGATCACGGCTCGTGCGTCCGAGC
CTGTGGGGCCGACAGCTATGAGATGGAGGAAGACGGCGTCCGCAAGTGTAAGAAGTGCGAAGGGCCTTGC
CGCAAAGTGTGTAACGGAATAGGTATTGGTGAATTTAAAGACTCACTCTCCATAAATGCTACGAATATTA
AACACTTCAAAAACTGCACCTCCATCAGTGGCGATCTCCACATCCTGCCGGTGGCATTTAGGGGTGACTC
CTTCACACATACTCCTCCTCTGGATCCACAGGAACTGGATATTCTGAAAACCGTAAAGGAAATCACAGGG
TTTTTGCTGATTCAGGCTTGGCCTGAAAACAGGACGGACCTCCATGCCTTTGAGAACCTAGAAATCATAC
GCGGCAGGACCAAGCAACATGGTCAGTTTTCTCTTGCAGTCGTCAGCCTGAACATAACATCCTTGGGATT
ACGCTCCCTCAAGGAGATAAGTGATGGAGATGTGATAATTTCAGGAAACAAAAATTTGTGCTATGCAAAT
ACAATAAACTGGAAAAAACTGTTTGGGACCTCCGGTCAGAAAACCAAAATTATAAGCAACAGAGGTGAAA
ACAGCTGCAAGGCCACAGGCCAGGTCTGCCATGCCTTGTGCTCCCCCGAGGGCTGCTGGGGCCCGGAGCC
CAGGGACTGCGTCTCTTGCCGGAATGTCAGCCGAGGCAGGGAATGCGTGGACAAGTGCAACCTTCTGGAG
GGTGAGCCAAGGGAGTTTGTGGAGAACTCTGAGTGCATACAGTGCCACCCAGAGTGCCTGCCTCAGGCCA
TGAACATCACCTGCACAGGACGGGGACCAGACAACTGTATCCAGTGTGCCCACTACATTGACGGCCCCCA
CTGCGTCAAGACCTGCCCGGCAGGAGTCATGGGAGAAAACAACACCCTGGTCTGGAAGTACACAGACGCC
GGCCATGTGTGCCACCTGTGCCATCCAAACTGCACCTACGGATGCACTGGGCCAGGTCTTGAAGGCTGTC
CAACGAATGGGCCTAAGATCCCGTCCATCGCCACTGGGATGGTGGGGGCCCTCCTCTTGCTGCTGGTGGT
GGCCCTGGGGATCGGCCTCTTCATGCGAAGGCGCCACATCGTTCGGAAGCGCACGCTGCGGAGGCTGCTG
CAGGAGAGGGAGCTTGTGGAGCCTCTTACACCCAGT
[981 nt withheld, positions 3607-4587]
TTCTTCAGCAGCCCCTCCACGTCACGGACTCCCCTCCTGAGCTCTCTGAGTGCAACCAGCAACAATTCCA
CCGTGGCTTGCATTGATAGAAATGGGCTGCAAAGCTGTCCCATCAAGGAAGACAGCTTCTTGCAGCGATA
CAGCTCAGACCCCACAGGCGCCTTGACTGAGGACAGCATAGACGACACCTTCCTCCCAGTGCCTGAATAC
ATAAACCAGTCCGTTCCCAAAAGGCCCGCTGGCTCTGTGCAGAATCCTGTCTATCACAATCAGCCTCTGA
ACCCCGCGCCCAGCAGAGACCCACACTACCAGGACCCCCACAGCACTGCAGTGGGCAACCCCGAGTATCT
CAACACTGTCCAGCCCACCTGTGTCAACAGCACATTCGACAGCCCTGCCCACTGGGCCCAGAAAGGCAGC
CACCAAATTAGCCTGGACAACCCTGACTACCAGCAGGACTTCTTTCCCAAGGAAGCCAAGCCAAATGGCA
TCTTTAAGGGCTCCACAGCTGAAAATGCAGAATACCTAAGGGTCGCGCCACAAAGCAGTGAATTTATTGG
AGCATAGAACCCAGCTTTCTTGTACAAAGTGGTGATATCCAATTAACCCTCACTAAAGGTATTAGAGTTT
GAGAATAAGTAGTCCCTATAGTGAGTCGTATTACCACCCAACTTTTCTATACAAAGTGGTTGATATCCAG
CACAGTGGCGGCCGCTCGAGTCTAGAGGGCCCGCGGTTCGAAGGTAAGCCTATCCCTAACCCTCTCCTCG
GTCTCGATTCTACGCGTACCGGTTAGTAATGAGATCCCTCCCCCCCCCCTAACGTTACTGGCCGAAGCCG
CTTGGAATAAGGCCGGTGTGCGTTTGTCTATATGTTATTTTCCACCATATTGCCGTCTTTTGGCAATGTG
AGGGCCCGGAAACCTGGCCCTGTCTTCTTGACGAGCATTCCTAGGGGTCTTTCCCCTCTCGCCAAAGGAA
TGCAAGGTCTGTTGAATGTCGTGAAGGAAGCAGTTCCTCTGGAAGCTTCTTGAAGACAAACAACGTCTGT
AGCGACCCTTTGCAGGCAGCGGAACCCCCCACCTGGCGACAGGTGCCTCTGCGGCCAAAAGCCACGTGTA
TAAGATACACCTGCAAAGGCGGCACAACCCCAGTGCCACGTTGTGAGTTGGATAGTTGTGGAAAGAGTCA
AATGGCTCTCCTCAAGCGTATTCAACAAGGGGCTGAAGGATGCCCAGAAGGTACCCCATTGTATGGGATC
TGATCTGGGGCCTCGGTGCACATGCTTTACATGTGTTTAGTCGAGGTTAAAAAAACGTCTAGGCCCCCCG
AACCACGGGGACGTGGTTTTCCTTTGAAAAACACGATGATAATATGGCCACACATATGACCGAGTACAAG
CCCACGGTGCGCCTCGCCACCCGCGACGACGTCCCCAGGGCCGTACGCACCCTCGCCGCCGCGTTCGCCG
ACTACCCCGCCACGCGCCACACCGTCGATCCGGACCGCCACATCGAGCGGGTCACCGAGCTGCAAGAACT
CTTCCTCACGCGCGTCGGGCTCGACATCGGCAAGGTGTGGGTCGCGGACGACGGCGCCGCGGTGGCGGTC
TGGACCACGCCGGAGAGCGTCGAAGCGGGGGCGGTGTTCGCCGAGATCGGCCCGCGCATGGCCGAGTTGA
GCGGTTCCCGGCTGGCCGCGCAGCAACAGATGGAAGGCCTCCTGGCGCCGCACCGGCCCAAGGAGCCCGC
GTGGTTCCTGGCCACCGTCGGCGTCTCGCCCGACCACCAGGGCAAGGGTCTGGGCAGCGCCGTCGTGCTC
CCCGGAGTGGAGGCGGCCGAGCGCGCCGGGGTGCCCGCCTTCCTGGAGACCTCCGCGCCCCGCAACCTCC
CCTTCTACGAGCGGCTCGGCTTCACCGTCACCGCCGACGTCGAGGTGCCCGAAGGACCGCGCACCTGGTG
CATGACCCGCAAGCCCGGTGCCTAAATCGATAGATCCTAATCAACCTCTGGATTACAAAATTTGTGAAAG
ATTGACTGGTATTCTTAACTATGTTGCTCCTTTTACGCTATGTGGATACGCTGCTTTAATGCCTTTGTAT
CATGCTATTGCTTCCCGTATGGCTTTCATTTTCTCCTCCTTGTATAAATCCTGGTTGCTGTCTCTTTATG
AGGAGTTGTGGCCCGTTGTCAGGCAACGTGGCGTGGTGTGCACTGTGTTTGCTGACGCAACCCCCACTGG
TTGGGGCATTGCCACCACCTGTCAGCTCCTTTCCGGGACTTTCGCTTTCCCCCTCCCTATTGCCACGGCG
GAACTCATCGCCGCCTGCCTTGCCCGCTGCTGGACAGGGGCTCGGCTGTTGGGCACTGACAATTCCGTGG
TGTTGTCGGGGAAATCATCGTCCTTTCCTTGGCTGCTCGCCTGTGTTGCCACCTGGATTCTGCGCGGGAC
GTCCTTCTGCTACGTCCCTTCGGCCCTCAATCCAGCGGACCTTCCTTCCCGCGGCCTGCTGCCGGCTCTG
CGGCCTCTTCCGCGTCTTCGCCTTCGCCCTCAGACGAGTCGGATCTCCCTTTGGGCCGCCTCCCCGCCTG
AGATCCTTTAAGACCAATGACTTACAAGGCAGCTGTAGATCTTAGCCACTTTTTAAAAGAAAAGGGGGGA
CTGGAAGGGCTAATTCACTCCCAACGAAGACAAGATCTGCTTTTTGCTTGTACTGGGTCTCTCTGGTTAG
ACCAGATCTGAGCCTGGGAGCTCTCTGGCTAACTAGGGAACCCACTGCTTAAGCCTCAATAAAGCTTGCC
TTGAGTGCTTCAAGTAGTGTGTGCCCGTCTGTTGTGTGACTCTGGTAACTAGAGATCCCTCAGACCCTTT
TAGTCAGTGTGGAAAATCTCTAGCAGTAGTAGTTCATGTCATCTTATTATTCAGTATTTATAACTTGCAA
AGAAATGAATATCAGAGAGTGAGAGGCCCGGGTTAATTAAGGAAAGGGCTAGATCATTCTTGAAGACGAA
AGGGCCTCGTGATACGCCTATTTTTATAGGTTAATGTCATGATAATAATGGTTTCTTAGACGTCAGGTGG
CACTTTTCGGGGAAATGTGCGCGGAACCCCTATTTGTTTATTTTTCTAAATACATTCAAATATGTATCCG
CTCATGAGACAATAACCCTGATAAATGCTTCAATAATATTGAAAAAGGAAGAGTATGAGTATTCAACATT
TCCGTGTCGCCCTTATTCCCTTTTTTGCGGCATTTTGCCTTCCTGTTTTTGCTCACCCAGAAACGCTGGT
GAAAGTAAAAGATGCTGAAGATCAGTTGGGTGCACGAGTGGGTTACATCGAACTGGATCTCAACAGCGGT
AAGATCCTTGAGAGTTTTCGCCCCGAAGAACGTTTTCCAATGATGAGCACTTTTAAAGTTCTGCTATGTG
GCGCGGTATTATCCCGTGTTGACGCCGGGCAAGAGCAACTCGGTCGCCGCATACACTATTCTCAGAATGA
CTTGGTTGAGTACTCACCAGTCACAGAAAAGCATCTTACGGATGGCATGACAGTAAGAGAATTATGCAGT
GCTGCCATAACCATGAGTGATAACACTGCGGCCAACTTACTTCTGACAACGATCGGAGGACCGAAGGAGC
TAACCGCTTTTTTGCACAACATGGGGGATCATGTAACTCGCCTTGATCGTTGGGAACCGGAGCTGAATGA
AGCCATACCAAACGACGAGCGTGACACCACGATGCCTGTAGCAATGGCAACAACGTTGCGCAAACTATTA
ACTGGCGAACTACTTACTCTAGCTTCCCGGCAACAATTAATAGACTGGATGGAGGCGGATAAAGTTGCAG
GACCACTTCTGCGCTCGGCCCTTCCGGCTGGCTGGTTTATTGCTGATAAATCTGGAGCCGGTGAGCGTGG
GTCTCGCGGTATCATTGCAGCACTGGGGCCAGATGGTAAGCCCTCCCGTATCGTAGTTATCTACACGACG
GGGAGTCAGGCAACTATGGATGAACGAAATAGACAGATCGCTGAGATAGGTGCCTCACTGATTAAGCATT
GGTAACTGTCAGACCAAGTTTACTCATATATACTTTAGATTGATTTAAAACTTCATTTTTAATTTAAAAG
GATCTAGGTGAAGATCCTTTTTGATAATCTCATGACCAAAATCCCTTAACGTGAGTTTTCGTTCCACTGA
GCGTCAGACCCCGTAGAAAAGATCAAAGGATCTTCTTGAGATCCTTTTTTTCTGCGCGTAATCTGCTGCT
TGCAAACAAAAAAACCACCGCTACCAGCGGTGGTTTGTTTGCCGGATCAAGAGCTACCAACTCTTTTTCC
GAAGGTAACTGGCTTCAGCAGAGCGCAGATACCAAATACTGTTCTTCTAGTGTAGCCGTAGTTAGGCCAC
CACTTCAAGAACTCTGTAGCACCGCCTACATACCTCGCTCTGCTAATCCTGTTACCAGTGGCTGCTGCCA
GTGGCGATAAGTCGTGTCTTACCGGGTTGGACTCAAGACGATAGTTACCGGATAAGGCGCAGCGGTCGGG
CTGAACGGGGGGTTCGTGCACACAGCCCAGCTTGGAGCGAACGACCTACACCGAACTGAGATACCTACAG
CGTGAGCTATGAGAAAGCGCCACGCTTCCCGAAGGGAGAAAGGCGGACAGGTATCCGGTAAGCGGCAGGG
TCGGAACAGGAGAGCGCACGAGGGAGCTTCCAGGGGGAAACGCCTGGTATCTTTATAGTCCTGTCGGGTT
TCGCCACCTCTGACTTGAGCGTCGATTTTTGTGATGCTCGTCAGGGGGGCGGAGCCTATGGAAAAACGCC
AGCAACGCGGCCTTTTTACGGTTCCTGGCCTTTTGCTGGCCTTTTGCTCACATGTTCTTTCCTGCGTTAT
CCCCTGATTCTGTGGATAACCGTATTACCGCCTTTGAGTGAGCTGATACCGCTCGCCGCAGCCGAACGAC
CGAGCGCAGCGAGTCAGTGAGCGAGGAAGCGGAAGAGCGCCCAATACGCAAACCGCCTCTCCCCGCGCGT
TGGCCGATTCATTAATGCAGCAAGCTCATGGCTGACTAATTTTTTTTATTTATGCAGAGGCCGAGGCCGC
CTCGGCCTCTGAGCTATTCCAGAAGTAGTGAGGAGGCTTTTTTGGAGGCCTAGGCTTTTGCAAAAAGCTC
CCCGTGGCACGACAGGTTTCCCGACTGGAAAGCGGGCAGTGAGCGCAACGCAATTAATGTGAGTTAGCTC
ACTCATTAGGCACCCCAGGCTTTACACTTTATGCTTCCGGCTCGTATGTTGTGTGGAATTGTGAGCGGAT
AACAATTTCACACAGGAAACAGCTATGACATGATTACGAATTTCACAAATAAAGCATTTTTTTCACTGCA
TTCTAGTTGTGGTTTGTCCAAACTCATCAATGTATCTTATCATGTCTGGATCAACTGGATAACTCAAGCT
AACCAAAATCATCCCAAACTTCCCACCCCATACCCTATTACCACTGCCAATTACCTGTGGTTTCATTTAC
TCTAAACCTGTGATTCCTCTGAATTATTTTCATTTTAAAGAAATTGTATTTGTTAAATATGTACTACAAA
CTTAGTAGTTGGAAGGGCTAATTCACTCCCAAAGAAGACAAGATATCCTTGATCTGTGGATCTACCACAC
ACAAGGCTACTTCCCTGATTAGCAGAACTACACACCAGGGCCAGGGGTCAGATATCCACTGACCTTTGGA
TGGTGCTACAAGCTAGTACCAGTTGAGCCAGATAAGGTAGAAGAGGCCAATAAAGGAGAGAACACCAGCT
TGTTACACCCTGTGAGCCTGCATGGGATGGATGACCCGGAGAGAGAAGTGTTAGAGTGGAGGTTTGACAG
CCGCCTAGCATTTCATCACGTGGCCCGAGAGCTGCATCCGGAGTACTTCAAGAACTGCTGATATCGAGCT
TGCTACAAGGGACTTTCCGCTGGGGACTTTCCAGGGAGGCGTGGCCTGGGCGGGACTGGGGAGTGGCGAG
CCCTCAGATCCTGCATATAAGCAGCTGCTTTTTGCCTGTACTGGGTCTCTCTGGTTAGACCAGATCTGAG
CCTGGGAGCTCTCTGGCTAACTAGGGAACCCACTGCTTAAGCCTCAATAAAGCTTGCCTTGAGTGCTTCA
AGTAGTGTGTGCCCGTCTGTTGTGTGACTCTGGTAACTAGAGATCCCTCAGACCCTTTTAGTCAGTGTGG
AAAATCTCTAGCAGTGGCGCCCGAACAGGGACTTGAAAGCGAAAGGGAAACCAGAGGAGCTCTCTCGACG
CAGGACTCGGCTTGCTGAAGCGCGCACGGCAAGAGGCGAGGGGCGGCGACTGGTGAGTACGCCAAAAATT
TTGACTAGCGGAGGCTAGAAGGAGAGAGATGGGTGCGAGAGCGTCAGTATTAAGCGGGGGAGAATTAGAT
CGCGATGGGAAAAAATTCGGTTAAGGCCAGGGGGAAAGAAAAAATATAAATTAAAACATATAGTATGGGC
AAGCAGGGAGCTAGAACGATTCGCAGTTAATCCTGGCCTGTTAGAAACATCAGAAGGCTGTAGACAAATA
CTGGGACAGCTACAACCATCCCTTCAGACAGGATCAGAAGAACTTAGATCATTATATAATACAGTAGCAA
CCCTCTATTGTGTGCATCAAAGGATAGAGATAAAAGACACCAAGGAAGCTTTAGACAAGATAGAGGAAGA
GCAAAACAAAAGTAAGACCACCGCACAGCAAGCGGCCGGCCGCTGATCTTCAGACCTGGAGGAGGAGATA
TGAGGGACAATTGGAGAAGTGAATTATATAAATATAAAGTAGTAAAAATTGAACCATTAGGAGTAGCACC
CACCAAGGCAAAGAGAAGAGTGGTGCAGAGAGAAAAAAGAGCAGTGGGAATAGGAGCTTTGTTCCTTGGG
TTCTTGGGAGCAGCAGGAAGCACTATGGGCGCAGCGTCAATGACGCTGACGGTACAGGCCAGACAATTAT
TGTCTGGTATAGTGCAGCAGCAGAACAATTTGCTGAGGGCTATTGAGGCGCAACAGCATCTGTTGCAACT
CACAGTCTGGGGCATCAAGCAGCTCCAGGCAAGAATCCTGGCTGTGGAAAGATACCTAAAGGATCAACAG
CTCCTGGGGATTTGGGGTTGCTCTGGAAAACTCATTTGCACCACTGCTGTGCCTTGGAATGCTAGTTGGA
GTAATAAATCTCTGGAACAGATTTGGAATCACACGACCTGGATGGAGTGGGACAGAGAAATTAACAATTA
CACAAGCTTAATACACTCCTTAATTGAAGAATCGCAAAACCAGCAAGAAAAGAATGAACAAGAATTATTG
GAATTAGATAAATGGGCAAGTTTGTGGAATTGGTTTAACATAACAAATTGGCTGTGGTATATAAAATTAT
TCATAATGATAGTAGGAGGCTTGGTAGGTTTAAGAATAGTTTTTGCTGTACTTTCTATAGTGAATAGAGT
TAGGCAGGGATATTCACCATTATCGTTTCAGACCCACCTCCCAAC
