>Addgene plasmid #116231 | pHAGE-EGFR-A611T | depositor partial sequence | sequence record 219104 | insert
ATGCGACCCTCCGGGACGGCCGGGGCAGCGCTCCTGGCGCTGCTGGCTGCGCTCTGCCCGGCGAGTCGGG
CTCTGGAGGAAAAGAAAGTTTGCCAAGGCACGAGTAACAAGCTCACGCAGTTGGGCACTTTTGAAGATCA
TTTTCTCAGCCTCCAGAGGATGTTCAATAACTGTGAGGTGGTCCTTGGGAATTTGGAAATTACCTATGTG
CAGAGGAATTATGATCTTTCCTTCTTAAAGACCATCCAGGAGGTGGCTGGTTATGTCCTCATTGCCCTCA
ACACAGTGGAGCGAATTCCTTTGGAAAACCTGCAGATCATCAGAGGAAATATGTACTACGAAAATTCCTA
TGCCTTAGCAGTCTTATCTAACTATGATGCAAATAAAACCGGACTGAAGGAGCTGCCCATGAGAAATTTA
CAGGAAATCCTGCATGGCGCCGTGCGGTTCAGCAACAACCCTGCCCTGTGCAACGTGGAGAGCATCCAGT
GGCGGGACATAGTCAGCAGTGACTTTCTCAGCAACATGTCGATGGACTTCCAGAACCACCTGGGCAGCTG
CCAAAAGTGTGATCCAAGCTGTCCCAATGGGAGCTGCTGGGGTGCAGGAGAGGAGAACTGCCAGAAACTG
ACCAAAATCATCTGTGCCCAGCAGTGCTCCGGGCGCTGCCGTGGCAAGTCCCCCAGTGACTGCTGCCACA
ACCAGTGTGCTGCAGGCTGCACAGGCCCCCGGGAGAGCGACTGCCTGGTCTGCCGCAAATTCCGAGACGA
AGCCACGTGCAAGGACACCTGCCCCCCACTCATGCTCTACAACCCCACCACGTACCAGATGGATGTGAAC
CCCGAGGGCAAATACAGCTTTGGTGCCACCTGCGTGAAGAAGTGTCCCCGTAATTATGTGGTGACAGATC
ACGGCTCGTGCGTCCGAGCCTGTGGGGCCGACAGCTATGAGATGGAGGAAGACGGCGTCCGCAAGTGTAA
GAAGTGCGAAGGGCCTTGCCGCAAAGTGTGTAACGGAATAGGTATTGGTGAATTTAAAGACTCACTCTCC
ATAAATGCTACGAATATTAAACACTTCAAAAACTGCACCTCCATCAGTGGCGATCTCCACATCCTGCCGG
TGGCATTTAGGGGTGACTCCTTCACACATACTCCTCCTCTGGATCCACAGGAACTGGATATTCTGAAAAC
CGTAAAGGAAATCACAGGGTTTTTGCTGATTCAGGCTTGGCCTGAAAACAGGACGGACCTCCATGCCTTT
GAGAACCTAGAAATCATACGCGGCAGGACCAAGCAACATGGTCAGTTTTCTCTTGCAGTCGTCAGCCTGA
ACATAACATCCTTGGGATTACGCTCCCTCAAGGAGATAAGTGATGGAGATGTGATAATTTCAGGAAACAA
AAATTTGTGCTATGCAAATACAATAAACTGGAAAAAACTGTTTGGGACCTCCGGTCAGAAAACCAAAATT
ATAAGCAACAGAGGTGAAAACAGCTGCAAGGCCACAGGCCAGGTCTGCCATGCCTTGTGCTCCCCCGAGG
GCTGCTGGGGCCCGGAGCCCAGGGACTGCGTCTCTTGCCGGAATGTCAGCCGAGGCAGGGAATGCGTGGA
CAAGTGCAACCTTCTGGAGGGTGAGCCAAGGGAGTTTGTGGAGAACTCTGAGTGCATACAGTGCCACCCA
GAGTGCCTGCCTCAGGCCATGAACATCACCTGCACAGGACGGGGACCAGACAACTGTATCCAGTGTGCCC
ACTACATTGACGGCCCCCACTGCGTCAAGACCTGCCCGGCAGGAGTCATGGGAGAAAACAACACCCTGGT
CTGGAAGTACACAGACGCCGGCCATGTGTGCCACCTGTGCCATCCAAACTGCACCTACGGATGCACTGGG
CCAGGTCTTGAAGGCTGTCCAACGAATGGGCCTAAGATCCCGTCCATCGCCACTGGGATGGTGGGGGCCC
TCCTCTTGCTGCTGGTGGTGGCCCTGGGGATCGGCCTCTTCATGCGAAGGCGCCACATCGTTCGGAAGCG
CACGCTGCGGAGGCTGCTGCAGGAGAGGGAGCTTGTGGAGCCTCTTACACCCAGT
[981 nt withheld, positions 2086-3066]
TTCTTCAGCAGCCCCTCCACGTCACGGACTCCCCTCCTGAGCTCTCTGAGTGCAACCAGCAACAATTCCA
CCGTGGCTTGCATTGATAGAAATGGGCTGCAAAGCTGTCCCATCAAGGAAGACAGCTTCTTGCAGCGATA
CAGCTCAGACCCCACAGGCGCCTTGACTGAGGACAGCATAGACGACACCTTCCTCCCAGTGCCTGAATAC
ATAAACCAGTCCGTTCCCAAAAGGCCCGCTGGCTCTGTGCAGAATCCTGTCTATCACAATCAGCCTCTGA
ACCCCGCGCCCAGCAGAGACCCACACTACCAGGACCCCCACAGCACTGCAGTGGGCAACCCCGAGTATCT
CAACACTGTCCAGCCCACCTGTGTCAACAGCACATTCGACAGCCCTGCCCACTGGGCCCAGAAAGGCAGC
CACCAAATTAGCCTGGACAACCCTGACTACCAGCAGGACTTCTTTCCCAAGGAAGCCAAGCCAAATGGCA
TCTTTAAGGGCTCCACAGCTGAAAATGCAGAATACCTAAGGGTCGCGCCACAAAGCAGTGAATTTATTGG
AGCATGA
